Addgene plasmid #224733: pcDNA3.1-HA-GTSE1-S707A
Purpose: For expression of HA-tagged GTSE1 protein with S707A mutation
Depositing lab: Michele Pagano. Depositing organization: NYU Grossman School of Medicine. Publication: Stabilization of GTSE1 by cyclin D1-CDK4/6-mediated phosphorylation promotes cell proliferation: relevance in cancer prognosis. Garcia-Vazquez N, Gonzalez-Robles TJ, Lane E, Spasskaya D, Zhang Q, Kerzhnerman M, Jeong Y, Collu M, Simoneschi D, Ruggles KV, Rona G, Kaisari S, Pagano M. bioRxiv [Preprint]. 2025 Jan 23:2024.06.26.600797. doi: 10.1101/2024.06.26.600797. PubMed 38979260.
Backbone
  Vector backbone: pcDNA3.1
  Vector type: Mammalian Expression
Growth in bacteria
  Bacterial resistance: Ampicillin, 100 μg/mL
  Growth temperature: 37°C
  Growth strain: NEB Stable
  Copy number: Unknown
Gene/Insert
  Gene/Insert name: GTSE1 (alt name: B99)
  Species: H. sapiens (human)
  Insert size (bp): 2200
  Mutation: Serine 707 to Alanine
  Entrez Gene: GTSE1 (a.k.a. B99)
  Promoter: CMV
  Tag / fusion protein: HA (N terminal on backbone)
  Cloning method: Unknown
  Sequencing primers: 5′ CMV Forward
Terms and licenses: Academic/Nonprofit Terms; Industry Terms: Not Available to Industry
Depositor comments: Please visit https://doi.org/10.1101/2024.06.26.600797 for bioRxiv preprint.
How to cite: pcDNA3.1-HA-GTSE1-S707A was a gift from Michele Pagano (Addgene plasmid # 224733 ; http://n2t.net/addgene:224733 ; RRID:Addgene_224733)
