[The description below was written by a language model from this plasmid's Addgene catalogue record and pLannotate feature annotations shown in this document.]
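Description:
pcDNA3.1-HA-GTSE1-S707A is a mammalian expression plasmid of about 7.6 kb built on the pcDNA3.1 backbone. It is propagated in E. coli through a high-copy ColE1/pUC-type origin and selected with ampicillin via the β-lactamase gene and its own promoter. An f1 origin is also present, which in principle allows single-stranded DNA production. For selection in mammalian cells, the backbone carries a neomycin phosphotransferase cassette driven by the SV40 enhancer/early promoter and terminated by the SV40 poly(A) signal, which supports G418 selection of stable transfectants. Short annotated fragments (bom, ble, lacI, a truncated HIV-1 LTR match and lac promoter/operator elements) appear to be backbone remnants rather than functional parts of the design.

The payload is the human GTSE1 (also called B99) coding sequence, roughly 2.2 kb, placed downstream of the CMV immediate-early enhancer and promoter and followed by the bovine growth hormone polyadenylation signal. This arrangement gives strong constitutive expression in transfected mammalian cells. The catalogue entry lists an N-terminal HA epitope tag supplied by the backbone. The tag is not separately annotated in the feature table but would lie in the interval between the promoter region and the GTSE1 open reading frame. T7 and SP6 promoters flank the insert and can serve for in vitro transcription or sequencing.

The insert carries a serine 707 to alanine substitution, which removes a potential phosphoacceptor residue. The associated publication concerns stabilization of GTSE1 by cyclin D1-CDK4/6-mediated phosphorylation, so the construct is presumably a non-phosphorylatable mutant for comparison with wild-type HA-GTSE1, although the record itself states only that it expresses the S707A protein.
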