Features (pLannotate 1.2.2; 21 found; start..end, strand, type, name):
     28..80      -  misc_feature   bom (fragment): basis of mobility region from pBR322
    235..614     +  enhancer       CMV enhancer: human cytomegalovirus immediate early enhancer
    615..818     +  promoter       CMV promoter: human cytomegalovirus (CMV) immediate early promoter
    814..847     +  LTR            5' LTR (truncated) (fragment): truncated 5' long terminal repeat (LTR) from HIV-1
    863..881     +  promoter       T7 promoter: promoter for bacteriophage T7 RNA polymerase
   1000..3159    +  CDS            GTSE1: GTSE1_HUMAN - Experimental evidence at protein level: Swiss-Prot protein existence level 1. May be involved in p53-induced cell cycle arrest in G2/M phase by interfering with microtubule rearrangements that are required to enter mitosis. Overexpression delays G2/M phase progression. From Homo sapiens (Human).
   3190..3208    -  promoter       SP6 promoter: promoter for bacteriophage SP6 RNA polymerase
   3234..3458    +  polyA_signal   bGH poly(A) signal: bovine growth hormone polyadenylation signal
   3462..3483    +  promoter       SV40 promoter (fragment): SV40 enhancer and early promoter
   3504..3932    +  rep_origin     f1 ori (sequence partly withheld): f1 bacteriophage origin of replication; arrow indicates direction of (+) strand synthesis
   3946..4275    +  promoter       SV40 promoter: SV40 enhancer and early promoter
   4342..5133    +  CDS            neo: KKA2_KLEPN - Also known as kan, nptII. Experimental evidence at protein level: Swiss-Prot protein existence level 1. Resistance to kanamycin, neomycin, paromomycin, ribostamycin, butirosin and gentamicin B. From Klebsiella pneumoniae.
   5157..5315    +  CDS            ble (fragment): BLE_KLEPN - Experimental evidence at protein level: Swiss-Prot protein existence level 1. Binding protein with a strong affinity to the bleomycin family of antibiotics. Binds to CL990; an antimitotic-antibiotic compound. From Klebsiella pneumoniae.
   5310..5431    +  polyA_signal   SV40 poly(A) signal: SV40 polyadenylation signal
   5504..5520    -  protein_bind   lac operator: The lac repressor binds to the lac operator to inhibit transcription in E. coli. This inhibition can be relieved by adding lactose or isopropyl-β-D-thiogalactopyranoside (IPTG). lac repressor encoded by lacI
   5528..5558    -  promoter       lac promoter: promoter for the E. coli lac operon
   5573..5594    -  protein_bind   CAP binding site: CAP binding activates transcription in the presence of cAMP. E. coli catabolite activator protein
   5607..5699    -  CDS            lacI (fragment): lac repressor; lacI; The lac repressor binds to the lac operator to inhibit transcription in E. coli. This inhibition can be relieved by adding lactose or isopropyl-β-D-thiogalactopyranoside (IPTG).
   5882..6470    -  rep_origin     ori: high-copy-number ColE1/pMB1/pBR322/pUC origin of replication
   6641..7501    -  CDS            AmpR: β-lactamase; bla; confers resistance to ampicillin, carbenicillin, and related antibiotics
   7502..7606    -  promoter       AmpR promoter: bla
>Addgene plasmid #224733 | pcDNA3.1-HA-GTSE1-S707A | addgene full sequence | sequence record 448818 | Addgene NGS Result
GACGGATCGGGAGATCTCCCGATCCCCTATGGTGCACTCTCAGTACAATCTGCTCTGATGCCGCATAGTT
AAGCCAGTATCTGCTCCCTGCTTGTGTGTTGGAGGTCGCTGAGTAGTGCGCGAGCAAAATTTAAGCTACA
ACAAGGCAAGGCTTGACCGACAATTGCATGAAGAATCTGCTTAGGGTTAGGCGTTTTGCGCTGCTTCGCG
ATGTACGGGCCAGATATACGCGTTGACATTGATTATTGACTAGTTATTAATAGTAATCAATTACGGGGTC
ATTAGTTCATAGCCCATATATGGAGTTCCGCGTTACATAACTTACGGTAAATGGCCCGCCTGGCTGACCG
CCCAACGACCCCCGCCCATTGACGTCAATAATGACGTATGTTCCCATAGTAACGCCAATAGGGACTTTCC
ATTGACGTCAATGGGTGGAGTATTTACGGTAAACTGCCCACTTGGCAGTACATCAAGTGTATCATATGCC
AAGTACGCCCCCTATTGACGTCAATGACGGTAAATGGCCCGCCTGGCATTATGCCCAGTACATGACCTTA
TGGGACTTTCCTACTTGGCAGTACATCTACGTATTAGTCATCGCTATTACCATGGTGATGCGGTTTTGGC
AGTACATCAATGGGCGTGGATAGCGGTTTGACTCACGGGGATTTCCAAGTCTCCACCCCATTGACGTCAA
TGGGAGTTTGTTTTGGCACCAAAATCAACGGGACTTTCCAAAATGTCGTAACAACTCCGCCCCATTGACG
CAAATGGGCGGTAGGCGTGTACGGTGGGAGGTCTATATAAGCAGAGCTCTCTGGCTAACTAGAGAACCCA
CTGCTTACTGGCTTATCGAAATTAATACGACTCACTATAGGGAGACCCAAGCTTACCATGGCCTACCCCT
ACGACGTGCCCGACTACGCCTCCCTCGGATCCATGGAAGGAGGCGGCGGCCGCGATGAGCCTTCAGCCTG
CCGGGCAGGGGACGTGAACATGGATGACCCTAAGAAGGAAGACATTCTTCTTTTGGCCGATGAAAAATTT
GACTTCGATCTTTCATTGTCTTCTTCGAGTGCAAATGAAGATGATGAAGTCTTCTTCGGACCCTTTGGAC
ATAAAGAAAGATGTATTGCTGCCAGCTTGGAATTAAATAATCCGGTTCCCGAACAGCCTCCGTTGCCCAC
ATCTGAGAGTCCCTTTGCCTGGAGCCCTCTGGCCGGGGAGAAGTTCGTGGAGGTGTACAAAGAAGCTCAC
TTACTGGCTTTACACATTGAGAGCAGCAGCCGGAACCAGGCAGCCCAAGCTGCCAAGCCTGAAGACCCTC
GGAGCCAGGGCGTGGAAAGATTCATACAGGAGTCAAAATTAAAAATAAACCTCTTTGAGAAAGAAAAGGA
AATGAAGAAAAGCCCCACGTCTCTTAAAAGGGAGACATACTACCTGTCAGACAGCCCCTTGCTGGGGCCC
CCTGTGGGTGAGCCTCGGCTCTTGGCCTCCTCCCCGGCCCTGCCCAGCTCTGGTGCCCAGGCCCGCCTCA
CCCGGGCGCCGGGGCCTCCGCACTCTGCTCATGCTTTGCCCAGGGAATCATGCACTGCTCATGCTGCAAG
TCAGGCAGCGACTCAGAGGAAGCCCGGGACCAAATTGCTGCTGCCTCGAGCGGCCTCTGTTAGAGGAAGA
AGCATCCCTGGGGCTGCGGAGAAGCCCAAGAAAGAGATTCCAGCTAGTCCTTCCAGGACAAAAATCCCAG
CTGAGAAGGAATCCCACCGGGATGTTCTCCCTGACAAACCTGCCCCGGGTGCTGTCAATGTGCCGGCCGC
CGGAAGCCACTTGGGCCAGGGCAAGCGGGCGATCCCTGTTCCAAACAAGTTGGGGCTGAAGAAGACCCTG
TTAAAAGCACCCGGCTCTACCAGCAATCTCGCAAGGAAGTCCTCCTCGGGGCCTGTTTGGAGCGGGGCAT
CCAGTGCGTGCACATCCCCAGCAGTGGGCAAAGCTAAATCAAGTGAATTTGCAAGTATTCCTGCAAATAG
CTCCCGGCCTCTGTCAAACATCAGCAAGTCAGGCAGAATGGGACCCGCCATGCTGCGGCCAGCTCTGCCT
GCAGGCCCTGTGGGGGCATCCTCCTGGCAGGCCAAGCGGGTCGATGTTTCTGAGCTGGCAGCGGAGCAGC
TCACGGCACCCCCCTCAGCATCCCCCACCCAACCCCAGACTCCGGAAGGTGGCGGCCAGTGGCTGAACTC
CAGTTGCGCTTGGTCAGAATCTTCTCAATTGAATAAGACTAGAAGTATCAGACGGCGAGATTCCTGTCTA
AATTCCAAGACAAAGGTTATGCCTACTCCTACAAATCAATTTAAAATTCCTAAGTTTTCTATTGGTGACT
CCCCGGACAGCTCAACACCAAAGCTTTCGCGGGCACAGCGGCCGCAGTCGTGCACGTCAGTTGGCAGGGT
CACTGTCCACAGCACCCCGGTTAGACGCTCATCTGGGCCAGCACCACAAAGCCTGCTGAGCGCATGGCGT
GTGTCAGCCTTGCCCACACCCGCCAGCCGGCGCTGCTCTGGCCTTCCACCGATGACCCCCAAAACGATGC
CCAGGGCCGTGGGCTCTCCCCTGTGTGTGCCAGCTCGGAGACGTTCCTCTGAGCCCCGCAAGAACTCTGC
AATGAGAACTGAACCAACAAGGGAGAGCAACAGAAAGACAGATTCCAGGCTGGTGGATGTGTCCCCTGAC
AGGGGTTCTCCTCCTTCCCGTGTGCCTCAGGCACTTAACTTTTCTCCAGAGGAAAGCGATTCTACTTTCT
CCAAAAGTACTGCCACAGAAGTAGCTCGGGAGGAAGCCAAGCCGGGTGGAGATGCAGCCCCTAGTGAGGC
TCTTCTTGTAGATATCAAACTGGAACCACTCGCGGTCACTCCAGATGCTGCAAGCCAGCCCCTCATTGAC
CTTCCTCTCATCGACTTCTGCGATACCCCAGAAGCACACGTGGCTGTAGGATCTGAAAGCAGGCCTCTGA
TCGACCTCATGACAAACACTCCAGACATGAATAAAAATGTGGCCAAACCTGCACCGGTGGTGGGACAGCT
CATAGACCTGAGCTCCCCTCTGATCCAGCTGAGCCCTGAGGCTGACAAGGAGAACGTGGATTCCCCACTC
CTCAAGTTCTAAGTCGAGCATGCATCTAGAGGGCCCTATTCTATAGTGTCACCTAAATGCTAGAGCTCGC
TGATCAGCCTCGACTGTGCCTTCTAGTTGCCAGCCATCTGTTGTTTGCCCCTCCCCCGTGCCTTCCTTGA
CCCTGGAAGGTGCCACTCCCACTGTCCTTTCCTAATAAAATGAGGAAATTGCATCGCATTGTCTGAGTAG
GTGTCATTCTATTCTGGGGGGTGGGGTGGGGCAGGACAGCAAGGGGGAGGATTGGGAAGACAATAGCAGG
CATGCTGGGGATGCGGTGGGCTCTATGGCTTCTGAGGCGGAAAGAACCAGCTGGGGCTCTAGGGGGTATC
CCC
[124 nt withheld, positions 3504-3627]
C
[91 nt withheld, positions 3629-3719]
A
[49 nt withheld, positions 3721-3769]
CCTTTGACGTTGGAGTCCACGTTCTTT
[37 nt withheld, positions 3797-3833]
ACCCTATCTCGGTCTATTCTTTTGATTTATAAGGGATTTTGCCGATTTCGGCCTATTGGTTAAAAAATGA
GCTGATTTAACAAAAATTTAACGCGAATTAATTCTGTGGAATGTGTGTCAGTTAGGGTGTGGAAAGTCCC
CAGGCTCCCCAGCAGGCAGAAGTATGCAAAGCATGCATCTCAATTAGTCAGCAACCAGGTGTGGAAAGTC
CCCAGGCTCCCCAGCAGGCAGAAGTATGCAAAGCATGCATCTCAATTAGTCAGCAACCATAGTCCCGCCC
CTAACTCCGCCCATCCCGCCCCTAACTCCGCCCAGTTCCGCCCATTCTCCGCCCCATGGCTGACTAATTT
TTTTTATTTATGCAGAGGCCGAGGCCGCCTCTGCCTCTGAGCTATTCCAGAAGTAGTGAGGAGGCTTTTT
TGGAGGCCTAGGCTTTTGCAAAAAGCTCCCGGGAGCTTGTATATCCATTTTCGGATCTGATCAAGAGACA
GGATGAGGATCGTTTCGCATGATTGAACAAGATGGATTGCACGCAGGTTCTCCGGCCGCTTGGGTGGAGA
GGCTATTCGGCTATGACTGGGCACAACAGACAATCGGCTGCTCTGATGCCGCCGTGTTCCGGCTGTCAGC
GCAGGGGCGCCCGGTTCTTTTTGTCAAGACCGACCTGTCCGGTGCCCTGAATGAACTGCAGGACGAGGCA
GCGCGGCTATCGTGGCTGGCCACGACGGGCGTTCCTTGCGCAGCTGTGCTCGACGTTGTCACTGAAGCGG
GAAGGGACTGGCTGCTATTGGGCGAAGTGCCGGGGCAGGATCTCCTGTCATCTCACCTTGCTCCTGCCGA
GAAAGTATCCATCATGGCTGATGCAATGCGGCGGCTGCATACGCTTGATCCGGCTACCTGCCCATTCGAC
CACCAAGCGAAACATCGCATCGAGCGAGCACGTACTCGGATGGAAGCCGGTCTTGTCGATCAGGATGATC
TGGACGAAGAGCATCAGGGGCTCGCGCCAGCCGAACTGTTCGCCAGGCTCAAGGCGCGCATGCCCGACGG
CGAGGATCTCGTCGTGACCCATGGCGATGCCTGCTTGCCGAATATCATGGTGGAAAATGGCCGCTTTTCT
GGATTCATCGACTGTGGCCGGCTGGGTGTGGCGGACCGCTATCAGGACATAGCGTTGGCTACCCGTGATA
TTGCTGAAGAGCTTGGCGGCGAATGGGCTGACCGCTTCCTCGTGCTTTACGGTATCGCCGCTCCCGATTC
GCAGCGCATCGCCTTCTATCGCCTTCTTGACGAGTTCTTCTGAGCGGGACTCTGGGGTTCGAAATGACCG
ACCAAGCGACGCCCAACCTGCCATCACGAGATTTCGATTCCACCGCCGCCTTCTATGAAAGGTTGGGCTT
CGGAATCGTTTTCCGGGACGCCGGCTGGATGATCCTCCAGCGCGGGGATCTCATGCTGGAGTTCTTCGCC
CACCCCAACTTGTTTATTGCAGCTTATAATGGTTACAAATAAAGCAATAGCATCACAAATTTCACAAATA
AAGCATTTTTTTCACTGCATTCTAGTTGTGGTTTGTCCAAACTCATCAATGTATCTTATCATGTCTGTAT
ACCGTCGACCTCTAGCTAGAGCTTGGCGTAATCATGGTCATAGCTGTTTCCTGTGTGAAATTGTTATCCG
CTCACAATTCCACACAACATACGAGCCGGAAGCATAAAGTGTAAAGCCTGGGGTGCCTAATGAGTGAGCT
AACTCACATTAATTGCGTTGCGCTCACTGCCCGCTTTCCAGTCGGGAAACCTGTCGTGCCAGCTGCATTA
ATGAATCGGCCAACGCGCGGGGAGAGGCGGTTTGCGTATTGGGCGCTCTTCCGCTTCCTCGCTCACTGAC
TCGCTGCGCTCGGTCGTTCGGCTGCGGCGAGCGGTATCAGCTCACTCAAAGGCGGTAATACGGTTATCCA
CAGAATCAGGGGATAACGCAGGAAAGAACATGTGAGCAAAAGGCCAGCAAAAGGCCAGGAACCGTAAAAA
GGCCGCGTTGCTGGCGTTTTTCCATAGGCTCCGCCCCCCTGACGAGCATCACAAAAATCGACGCTCAAGT
CAGAGGTGGCGAAACCCGACAGGACTATAAAGATACCAGGCGTTTCCCCCTGGAAGCTCCCTCGTGCGCT
CTCCTGTTCCGACCCTGCCGCTTACCGGATACCTGTCCGCCTTTCTCCCTTCGGGAAGCGTGGCGCTTTC
TCATAGCTCACGCTGTAGGTATCTCAGTTCGGTGTAGGTCGTTCGCTCCAAGCTGGGCTGTGTGCACGAA
CCCCCCGTTCAGCCCGACCGCTGCGCCTTATCCGGTAACTATCGTCTTGAGTCCAACCCGGTAAGACACG
ACTTATCGCCACTGGCAGCAGCCACTGGTAACAGGATTAGCAGAGCGAGGTATGTAGGCGGTGCTACAGA
GTTCTTGAAGTGGTGGCCTAACTACGGCTACACTAGAAGAACAGTATTTGGTATCTGCGCTCTGCTGAAG
CCAGTTACCTTCGGAAAAAGAGTTGGTAGCTCTTGATCCGGCAAACAAACCACCGCTGGTAGCGGTGGTT
TTTTTGTTTGCAAGCAGCAGATTACGCGCAGAAAAAAAGGATCTCAAGAAGATCCTTTGATCTTTTCTAC
GGGGTCTGACGCTCAGTGGAACGAAAACTCACGTTAAGGGATTTTGGTCATGAGATTATCAAAAAGGATC
TTCACCTAGATCCTTTTAAATTAAAAATGAAGTTTTAAATCAATCTAAAGTATATATGAGTAAACTTGGT
CTGACAGTTACCAATGCTTAATCAGTGAGGCACCTATCTCAGCGATCTGTCTATTTCGTTCATCCATAGT
TGCCTGACTCCCCGTCGTGTAGATAACTACGATACGGGAGGGCTTACCATCTGGCCCCAGTGCTGCAATG
ATACCGCGAGACCCACGCTCACCGGCTCCAGATTTATCAGCAATAAACCAGCCAGCCGGAAGGGCCGAGC
GCAGAAGTGGTCCTGCAACTTTATCCGCCTCCATCCAGTCTATTAATTGTTGCCGGGAAGCTAGAGTAAG
TAGTTCGCCAGTTAATAGTTTGCGCAACGTTGTTGCCATTGCTACAGGCATCGTGGTGTCACGCTCGTCG
TTTGGTATGGCTTCATTCAGCTCCGGTTCCCAACGATCAAGGCGAGTTACATGATCCCCCATGTTGTGCA
AAAAAGCGGTTAGCTCCTTCGGTCCTCCGATCGTTGTCAGAAGTAAGTTGGCCGCAGTGTTATCACTCAT
GGTTATGGCAGCACTGCATAATTCTCTTACTGTCATGCCATCCGTAAGATGCTTTTCTGTGACTGGTGAG
TACTCAACCAAGTCATTCTGAGAATAGTGTATGCGGCGACCGAGTTGCTCTTGCCCGGCGTCAATACGGG
ATAATACCGCGCCACATAGCAGAACTTTAAAAGTGCTCATCATTGGAAAACGTTCTTCGGGGCGAAAACT
CTCAAGGATCTTACCGCTGTTGAGATCCAGTTCGATGTAACCCACTCGTGCACCCAACTGATCTTCAGCA
TCTTTTACTTTCACCAGCGTTTCTGGGTGAGCAAAAACAGGAAGGCAAAATGCCGCAAAAAAGGGAATAA
GGGCGACACGGAAATGTTGAATACTCATACTCTTCCTTTTTCAATATTATTGAAGCATTTATCAGGGTTA
TTGTCTCATGAGCGGATACATATTTGAATGTATTTAGAAAAATAAACAAATAGGGGTTCCGCGCACATTT
CCCCGAAAAGTGCCACCTGACGTC
